>Addgene plasmid #119273 | pJMP1344 | addgene full sequence | sequence record 232849 | Addgene NGS Result
CTGATACCGCTCGCCGCAGCCGAACGACCGAGCGCAGCGGGTCAGTGAGCGAGGAAGCGGAAGAGCGCCC
AATACGCAAACCGCCTCTCCCCGCGCGTTGGCCGATTCATTAATGCAGCGCCCAAACATAACAGGAAGAA
AAATGCCCCGCTGTGGGCGGACAAAATAGTTGGGAACTGGGAGGGGTGGAAATGGAGTTTTTAAGGATTA
TTTAGGGAAGAGTGACAAAATAGATGGGAACTGGGTGTAGCGTCGTAAGCTAATACGAAAATTAAAAATG
ACAAAATAGTTTGGAACTAGATTTCACTTATCTGGTTCTTGAGGCGGTTAAAAGAGCCGTACTCTTCTCC
GATGTCGACTAGGCCATGATGCTCATTCTGTGGGACCAAAACGAAAAAACACCCTTTCGGGTGTCTTTTC
TGGAATTTGGTACCGAGGCTGCAAGTCCCATTAAGGAGGCGCGCCTTATTACAGATCTTCCTCAGAGATG
AGCTTCTGTTCCAGATCTTCTTCTGAAATCAACTTTTGTTCCAGATCTTCTTCAGAGATGAGTTTCTGCT
CCGCGGCCGCGTCGCCTCCCAGCTGAGACAGGTCGATCCGTGTCTCGTACAGGCCGGTGATGCTCTGGTG
GATCAGGGTGGCGTCCAGCACCTCTTTGGTGCTGGTGTACCTCTTCCGGTCGATGGTGGTGTCAAAGTAC
TTGAAGGCGGCAGGGGCTCCCAGATTGGTCAGGGTAAACAGGTGGATGATATTCTCGGCCTGCTCTCTGA
TAGGCTTGTCTCTGTGCTTGTTGTAGGCGCTCAGCACCTTGTCCAGATTAGCGTCGGCCAGGATCACTCT
CTTGGAGAACTCGCTGATCTGCTCGATGATCTCGTCCAGGTAGTGTTTGTGCTGTTCCACAAACAGCTGT
TTCTGCTCATTATCCTCGGGGGAGCCCTTCAGCTTCTCATAGTGGCTGGCCAGGTACAGGAAGTTCACAT
ATTTGGAGGGCAGGGCCAGTTCGTTTCCCTTCTGCAGTTCGCCGGCAGAGGCCAGCATTCTCTTCCGGCC
GTTTTCCAGCTCGAACAGGGAGTACTTAGGCAGCTTGATGATCAGGTCCTTTTTCACTTCTTTGTAGCCC
TTGGCTTCCAGAAAGTCGATGGGATTCTTCTCGAAGCTGCTTCTTTCCATGATGGTGATCCCCAGCAGCT
CTTTCACACTCTTCAGTTTCTTGGACTTGCCCTTTTCCACTTTGGCCACCACCAGCACAGAATAGGCCAC
GGTGGGGCTGTCGAAGCCGCCGTACTTCTTAGGGTCCCAGTCCTTCTTTCTGGCGATCAGCTTGTCGCTG
TTCCTCTTGGGCAGGATAGACTCTTTGCTGAAGCCGCCTGTCTGCACCTCGGTCTTTTTCACGATATTCA
CTTGGGGCATAGACAGCACTTTCCGCACGGTGGCAAAGTCCCGGCCCTTATCCCACACGATCTCGCCTGT
TTCGCCGTTTGTCTCGATCAGAGGCCGCTTCCGGATCTCGCCGTTGGCCAGGGTAATCTCGGTCTTGAAA
AAGTTCATGATGTTGCTGTAGAAGAAGTACTTGGCGGTAGCCTTGCCGATTTCCTGCTCGCTCTTGGCGA
TCATCTTCCGCACGTCGTACACCTTGTAGTCGCCGTACACGAACTCGCTTTCCAGCTTAGGGTACTTTTT
GATCAGGGCGGTTCCCACGACGGCGTTCAGGTAGGCGTCGTGGGCGTGGTGGTAGTTGTTGATCTCGCGC
ACTTTGTAAAACTGGAAATCCTTCCGGAAATCGGACACCAGCTTGGACTTCAGGGTGATCACTTTCACTT
CCCGGATCAGTTTGTCGTTCTCGTCGTACTTAGTGTTCATCCGGGAGTCCAGGATCTGTGCCACGTGCTT
TGTGATCTGCCGGGTTTCCACCAGCTGTCTCTTGATGAAGCCGGCCTTATCCAGTTCGCTCAGGCCGCCT
CTCTCGGCCTTGGTCAGATTGTCGAACTTCCTCTGGGTAATCAGCTTGGCATTCAGCAGCTGGCGCCAGT
AGTTCTTCATCTTCTTCACGACCTCTTCGGAGGGCACGTTGTCGCTCTTGCCCCGGTTCTTGTCGCTCCG
AGTCAGCACTTTGTTATCGATGGAGTCGTCCTTCAGAAAGCTCTGAGGCACGATAGCGTCCACATCGTAG
TCGGACAGCCGGTTGATGTCCAGTTCCTGGTCCACGTACATATCCCGCCCATTCTGCAGGTAGTACAGGT
ACAGCTTCTCGTTCTGCAGCTGGGTGTTTTCCACGGGGTGTTCTTTCAGGATCTGGCTGCCCAGCTCTTT
GATGCCCTCTTCGATCCGCTTCATTCTCTCGCGGCTGTTCTTCTGTCCCTTCTGGGTGGTCTGGTTCTCT
CTGGCCATTTCGATCACGATGTTCTCGGGCTTGTGCCGGCCCATCACTTTCACGAGCTCGTCCACCACCT
TCACTGTCTGCAGGATGCCCTTCTTAATGGCGGGGCTGCCGGCCAGATTGGCAATGTGCTCGTGCAGGCT
ATCGCCCTGGCCGGACACCTGGGCTTTCTGGATGTCCTCTTTAAAGGTCAGGCTGTCGTCGTGGATCAGC
TGCATGAAGTTTCTGTTGGCGAAGCCGTCGGACTTCAGGAAATCCAGGATTGTCTTGCCGGACTGCTTGT
CCCGGATGCCGTTGATCAGCTTCCGGCTCAGCCTGCCCCAGCCGGTGTATCTCCGCCGCTTCAGCTGCTT
CATCACTTTGTCGTCGAACAGGTGGGCATAGGTTTTCAGCCGTTCCTCGATCATCTCTCTGTCCTCAAAC
AGTGTCAGGGTCAGCACGATATCTTCCAGAATGTCCTCGTTTTCCTCATTGTCCAGGAAGTCCTTGTCCT
TGATAATTTTCAGCAGATCGTGGTATGTGCCCAGGGAGGCGTTGAACCGATCTTCCACGCCGGAGATTTC
CACGGAGTCGAAGCACTCGATTTTCTTGAAGTAGTCCTCTTTCAGCTGCTTCACGGTCACTTTCCGGTTG
GTCTTGAACAGCAGGTCCACGATGGCTTTTTTCTGCTCGCCGCTCAGGAAGGCGGGCTTTCTCATTCCCT
CGGTCACGTATTTCACTTTGGTCAGCTCGTTGTACACGGTGAAGTACTCGTACAGCAGGCTGTGCTTGGG
CAGCACCTTCTCGTTGGGCAGGTTCTTATCGAAGTTGGTCATCCGCTCGATGAAGCTCTGGGCGCTGGCG
CCCTTGTCCACCACTTCCTCGAAGTTCCAGGGGGTGATGGTTTCCTCGCTCTTTCTGGTCATCCAGGCGA
ATCTGCTGTTTCCCCTGGCCAGAGGGCCCACGTAGTAGGGGATGCGGAAGGTCAGGATCTTCTCGATCTT
TTCCCGGTTGTCCTTCAGGAATGGGTAAAAATCTTCCTGCCGCCGCAGAATGGCGTGCAGCTCTCCCAGG
TGGATCTGGTGGGGGATGCTGCCGTTGTCGAAGGTCCGCTGCTTCCGCAGCAGGTCCTCTCTGTTCAGCT
TCACGAGCAGTTCCTCGGTGCCGTCCATCTTTTCCAGGATGGGCTTGATGAACTTGTAGAACTCTTCCTG
GCTGGCTCCGCCATCGATGTAGCCGGCGTAGCCGTTCTTGCTCTGGTCGAAGAAAATCTCTTTGTACTTC
TCAGGCAGCTGCTGCCGCACGAGAGCTTTCAGCAGGGTCAGGTCCTGGTGGTGCTCGTCGTATCTCTTGA
TCATAGAGGCGCTCAGGGGGGCCTTGGTGATCTCGGTGTTCACTCTCAGGATGTCGCTCAGCAGGATGGC
GTCGGACAGGTTCTTGGCGGCCAGAAACAGGTCGGCGTACTGGTCGCCGATCTGGGCCAGCAGGTTGTCC
AGGTCGTCGTCGTAGGTGTCCTTGCTCAGCTGCAGTTTGGCATCCTCGGCCAGGTCGAAGTTGCTCTTGA
AGTTGGGGGTCAGGCCCAGGCTCAGGGCAATCAGGTTGCCGAACAGGCCATTCTTCTTCTCGCCGGGCAG
CTGGGCGATCAGATTTTCCAGCCGTCTGCTCTTGCTCAGTCTGGCAGACAGGATGGCCTTGGCGTCCACG
CCGCTGGCGTTGATGGGGTTTTCCTCGAACAGCTGGTTGTAGGTCTGCACCAGCTGGATGAACAGCTTGT
CCACGTCGCTGTTGTCGGGGTTCAGGTCGCCCTCGATCAGGAAGTGGCCCCGGAACTTGATCATGTGGGC
CAGGGCCAGATAGATCAGCCGCAGGTCGGCCTTGTCGGTGCTGTCCACCAGTTTCTTTCTCAGGTGGTAG
ATGGTGGGGTACTTCTCGTGGTAGGCCACCTCGTCCACGATGTTGCCGAAGATGGGGTGCCGCTCGTGCT
TCTTATCCTCTTCCACCAGGAAGGACTCTTCCAGTCTGTGGAAGAAGCTGTCGTCCACCTTGGCCATCTC
GTTGCTGAAGATCTCTTGCAGATAGCAGATCCGGTTCTTCCGTCTGGTGTATCTTCTTCTGGCGGTTCTC
TTCAGCCGGGTGGCCTCGGCTGTTTCTCCGCTGTCGAACAGCAGGGCGCCGATCAGGTTCTTCTTGATGC
TGTGCCGGTCGGTGTTGCCCAGCACCTTGAATTTCTTGCTGGGCACCTTGTACTCGTCGGTGATCACGGC
CCAGCCCACAGAGTTGGTGCCGATGGCCAGGCCGATGCTGTACTTCTTGTCCATACTAGTTTTCCTGTGT
GAAACCTGCTGATGTGCTCAGTATCTTGTTATCCGCTCACAATGTCAATGTTATCCGCTCACATTTATAA
TATTTTATCTGATTAATAAGATGATCTTCTTGAGATCGTTTTGGTCTGCGCGTAATCTCTTGCTCTGAAA
ACGAAAAAACCGCCTTGCAGGGCGGTTTTTCGAAGGTTCTCTGAGCTACCAACTCTTTGAACCGAGGTAA
CTGGCTTGGTGATAAGCTGTCAAACCAGATCAATTCGCACTAGTCTGCAGACGTAAAAAAAGCGGCGTGG
TTAGCCGCTTTTTTAATTGCCGGAGCGCAATAAAAAAGCCCCCGGAAGGTGATCTTCCGGGGGCTTTCTC
ATGCGTTGCTTGTATTGAAAATGGGGGCCATGCCTACCTATCTGCCTCCCGGGAAGCGGCATGCATTTAC
GTTGACACCATCGAATGGTGCAAAACCTTTCGCGGTATGGCATGATAGCGCCCGGAAGAGAGTCAATTCA
GGGTGGTGAATGTGAAACCAGTAACGTTATACGATGTCGCAGAGTATGCCGGTGTCTCTTATCAGACCGT
TTCCCGCGTGGTGAACCAGGCCAGCCACGTTTCTGCGAAAACGCGGGAAAAAGTGGAAGCGGCGATGGCG
GAGCTGAATTACATTCCCAACCGCGTGGCACAACAACTGGCGGGCAAACAGTCGTTGCTGATTGGCGTTG
CCACCTCCAGTCTGGCCCTGCACGCGCCGTCGCAAATTGTCGCGGCGATTAAATCTCGCGCCGATCAACT
GGGTGCCAGCGTGGTGGTGTCGATGGTAGAACGAAGCGGCGTCGAAGCCTGTAAAGCGGCGGTGCACAAT
CTTCTCGCGCAACGCGTCAGTGGGCTGATCATTAACTATCCGCTGGATGACCAGGATGCCATTGCTGTGG
AAGCTGCCTGCACTAATGTTCCGGCGTTATTTCTTGATGTCTCTGACCAGACACCCATCAACAGTATTAT
TTTCTCCCATGAAGACGGTACGCGACTGGGCGTGGAGCATCTGGTCGCATTGGGTCACCAGCAAATCGCG
CTGTTAGCGGGCCCATTAAGTTCTGTCTCGGCGCGTCTGCGTCTGGCTGGCTGGCATAAATATCTCACTC
GCAATCAAATTCAGCCGATAGCGGAACGGGAAGGCGACTGGAGTGCCATGTCCGGTTTTCAACAAACCAT
GCAAATGCTGAATGAGGGCATCGTTCCCACTGCGATGCTGGTTGCCAACGATCAGATGGCGCTGGGCGCA
ATGCGCGCCATTACCGAGTCCGGGCTGCGCGTTGGTGCGGATATCTCGGTAGTGGGATACGACGATACCG
AAGACAGCTCATGTTATATCCCGCCGTTAACCACCATCAAACAGGATTTTCGCCTGCTGGGGCAAACCAG
CGTGGACCGCTTGCTGCAACTCTCTCAGGGCCAGGCGGTGAAGGGCAATCAGCTGTTGCCCGTCTCACTG
GTGAAAAGAAAAACCACCCTGGCGCCCAATACGCAAACCGCCTCTCCCCGCGCGTTGGCCGATTCATTAA
TGCAGCTGGCACGACAGGTTTCCCGACTGGAAAGCGGGCAGTGAGCGCAACGCAATTAATGTAAGTTAGC
TCACTCATTAGGCACCCCACCCGGGTCCTTGAGCCCCATTATCACCTCCAAAGCCTTCTCGTCTGGTCAG
TTTCACCTGTTTTACGTAAAAACCCGCTTCGGCGGGTTTTTACTTTTGGGGAAACACAGAAAAAAGCCCG
CACCTGACAGTGCGGGCTTTTTTTTTCGACCAAAGGTGCGACTACTCTTGCCTACTACCTATCGACTGAG
CTGAAAGAATTCCTAAAGATCTATAAATGTGAGCGGATAACATTGACATTGTGAGCGGATAACAAGATAC
TTCTAGTAGATCGGCAGGCAAGTCCCAGTTTAAGAGCTATGCTGGAAACAGCATAGCAAGTTTAAATAAG
GCTAGTCCGTTATCAACTTGAAAAAGTGGCACCGAGTCGGTGCTTTTTTTTTGAATTCATGTGGCTGACC
GTTCTGTTGTCTCTCGCTCTTCCGAGTAGACGAACAATAAGGCCTCCCTAACGGGGGGCCTTTTTTATTG
ATAACAAAAGTCAGTGCTTCCGCTATTTCCAAAATACCGGGCTAATACGGTTTAAACGACCTCCTGGATT
TGCTCAGACAGCCTTTTCGTCATTCGTTTCAGCCAAAAAACTTAAGACCGCCGGTCTTGTCCACTACCTT
GCAGTAATGCGGTGGACAGGATCGGCGGTTTTCTTTTCTCTTCTCAAGAAGTTCCTATACTTTCTAGAGA
ATAGGAACTTCGGAATAGGAACTTCCTCCTGAACGGCCATAAGAACGAAGGCTGTCTGTTGAACTCTCGA
GCCGTGGAAACGGATGAAGGCACGAACCCAGTTGACATAAGCCTGTTCGGTTCGTAAACTGTAATGCAAG
TAGCGTATGCGCTCAAAACTGGATGGCTTTCTTGCCGCCAAGGATCTGATGGCGCAGGGGATCAAGATCT
GATCAAGAGACAGGATGAGGATCGTTTCGCATGATTGAACAAGATGGATTGCACGCAGGTTCTCCGGCCG
CTTGGGTGGAGAGGCTATTCGGCTATGACTGGGCACAACAGACAATCGGCTGCTCTGATGCCGCCGTGTT
CCGGCTGTCAGCGCAGGGGCGCCCGGTTCTTTTTGTCAAGACCGACCTGTCCGGTGCCCTGAATGAACTG
CAGGACGAGGCAGCGCGGCTATCGTGGCTGGCCACGACGGGCGTTCCTTGCGCAGCTGTGCTCGACGTTG
TCACTGAAGCGGGAAGGGACTGGCTGCTATTGGGCGAAGTGCCGGGGCAGGATCTCCTGTCATCTCACCT
TGCTCCTGCCGAGAAAGTATCCATCATGGCTGATGCAATGCGGCGGCTGCATACGCTTGATCCGGCTACC
TGCCCATTCGACCACCAAGCGAAACATCGCATCGAGCGAGCACGTACTCGGATGGAAGCCGGTCTTGTCG
ATCAGGATGATCTGGACGAAGAGCATCAGGGGCTCGCGCCAGCCGAACTGTTCGCCAGGCTCAAGGCGCG
CATGCCCGACGGCGAGGATCTCGTCGTGACCCATGGCGATGCCTGCTTGCCGAATATCATGGTGGAAAAT
GGCCGCTTTTCTGGATTCATCGACTGTGGCCGGCTGGGTGTGGCGGACCGCTATCAGGACATAGCGTTGG
CTACCCGTGATATTGCTGAAGAGCTTGGCGGCGAATGGGCTGACCGCTTCCTCGTGCTTTACGGTATCGC
CGCTCCCGATTCGCAGCGCATCGCCTTCTATCGCCTTCTTGACGAGTTCTTCTGAGCGGGACTCTGGGGT
TCGAAATGACTCGAGCATCAGCTTCAAAAGCGCTCTGAAGTTCCTATACTTTCTAGAGAATAGGAACTTC
GGAATAGGTACTTCAAGATCCCCAATTCGAGCTCATCGTCCGGGCCGCAAGCTCCTAGCGGCGGATTTGT
CCTACTCAGGAGAGCGTTCACCGACAAACAACAGATAAAACGAAAGGCCCAGTCTTTCGACTGAGCCTTT
CGTTTTATTTGATGCCTCAAGCTAGAGAGTCATTACCCCAGGCGTTTAAGGGCACCAATAACTGCCTTAA
AAAAATTACGCCCCGCCCTGCCACTCATCGCAGTCTAGCTTGGATTCTCACCAATAAAAAACGCCCGGCG
GCAACCGAGCGTTCTGAACAAATCCAGATGGAGTTCTGAGGTCATTACTGGATCTATCAACAGGAGTCCA
AGCTCAGCTAATTAAGCTAGCTTATCGATACCGTCGACCTCGAACCCCACGCCCCTCTTTAATACGACGG
GCAATTTGCACTTCAGAAAATGAAGAGTTTGCTTTAGCCATAACAAAAGTCCAGTATGCTTTTTCACAGC
ATAACTGGACTGATTTCAGTTTACAACTATTCTGTCTAGTTTAAGACTTTATTGTCATAGTTTAGATCTA
TTTTGTTCAGTTTAAGACTTTATTGTCCGCCCACACCTGCTTACGCAGGGCATCCATTTATTACTCAACC
GTAACCGATTTTGCCAGGTTACGCGGCTGGTCCTCTAGCTGGCGTAATAGCGAAGAGGCCCGCACCGATC
GCCCTTCCCAACAGTTGCGCAGCCTGAATGGCGAATGGCGCCTGATGCGGTATTTTCTCCTTACGCATCT
GTGCGGTATTTCACACCGCATATGGTGCACTCTCAGTACAATCTGCTCTGATGCCGCATAGTTAAGCCAG
CCCCGACACCCGCCAACACCCGCTGACGCGCCCTGACGGGCTTGTCTGCTCCCGGCATCCGCTTACAGAC
AAGCTGTGACCGTCTCCGGGAGCTGCATGTGTCAGAGGTTTTCACCGTCGTCACCGAAACGCGCGAGACG
AAAGGGCCTCGTGATACGCCTATTTTTATAGGTTAATGTCATGATAATAATGGTTTCTTAGACGTCAGGT
GGCACTTTTCGGGGAAATGTGCGCGGAACCCCTATTTGTTTATTTTTCTAAATACATTCAAATATGTATC
CGCTCATGAGACAATAACCCTGATAAATGCTTCAATAATATTGAAAAAGGAAGAGTATGAGTATTCAACA
TTTCCGTGTCGCCCTTATTCCCTTTTTTGCGGCATTTTGCCTTCCTGTTTTTGCTCACCCAGAAACGCTG
GTGAAAGTAAAAGATGCTGAAGATCAGTTGGGTGCACGAGTGGGTTACATCGAACTGGATCTCAACAGCG
GTAAGATCCTTGAGAGTTTTCGCCCCGAAGAACGTTTTCCAATGATGAGCACTTTTAAAGTTCTGCTATG
TGGCGCGGTATTATCCCGTATTGACGCCGGGCAAGAGCAACTCGGTCGCCGCATACACTATTCTCAGAAT
GACTTGGTTGAGTACTCACCAGTCACAGAAAAGCATCTTACGGATGGCATGACAGTAAGAGAATTATGCA
GTGCTGCCATAACCATGAGTGATAACACTGCGGCCAACTTACTTCTGACAACGATCGGAGGACCGAAGGA
GCTAACCGCTTTTTTGCACAACATGGGGGATCATGTAACTCGCCTTGATCGTTGGGAACCGGAGCTGAAT
GAAGCCATACCAAACGACGAGCGTGACACCACGATGCCTGTAGCAATGGCAACAACGTTGCGCAAACTAT
TAACTGGCGAACTACTTACTCTAGCTTCCCGGCAACAATTAATAGACTGGATGGAGGCGGATAAAGTTGC
AGGACCACTTCTGCGCTCGGCCCTTCCGGCTGGCTGGTTTATTGCTGATAAATCTGGAGCCGGTGAGCGT
GGGTCCCGCGGTATCATTGCAGCACTGGGGCCAGATGGTAAGCCCTCCCGTATCGTAGTTATCTACACGA
CGGGGAGTCAGGCAACTATGGATGAACGAAATAGACAGATCGCTGAGATAGGTGCCTCACTGATTAAGCA
TTGGTAACTGTCAGACCAAGTTTACTCATATATACTTTAGATTGATTTAAAACTTCATTTTTAATTTAAA
AGGATCTAGGTGAAGATCCTTTTTGATAATCTCATGACCAAAATCCCTTAACGTGAGTTTTCGTTCCACT
GAGCGTCAGACCCCGTAGAAAAGATCAAAGGCAGTTATTGGTGCCTCACTGATTAAGCATTGGTAACTGT
CAGACCAAGTTTACTCATATATACTTTAGATTGATTTAAAACTTCATTTTTAATTTTTGCGGCCGCAAGA
TCCGGCCACGATGCGTCCGGCGTAGAGGATCTGAAGATCAGCAGTTCAACCTGTTGATAGTACGTACTAA
GCTCTCATGTTTCACGTACTAAGCTCTCATGTTTAACGTACTAAGCTCTCATGTTTAACGAACTAAACCC
TCATGGCTAACGTACTAAGCTCTCATGGCTAACGTACTAAGCTCTCATGTTTCACGTACTAAGCTCTCAT
GTTTGAACAATAAAATTAATATAAATCAGCAACTTAAATAGCCTCTAAGGTTTTAAGTTTTATAAGAAAA
AAAAGAATATATAAGGCTTTTAAAGCTTTTAAGGTTTAACGGTTGTGGACAACAAGCCAGGGATGTAACG
CACTGAGAAGCCCTTAGAGCCTCTCAAAGCAATTTTGAGTGACACAGGAACACTTAACGGCTGACATGGG
AATTAGCCATGGCATCACAGTATCGTGATGACAGAGGCAGGGAGTGCGGCCTTTTTACGGTTCCTGGCCT
TTTGCTGGCCTTTTGCTCACATGTTCTTTCCTGCGTTATCAGGGGATTCCTTAAGGTATACTTTCCGCTG
CATAACCCTGCTTCGGGGTCATTATAGCGATTTTTTCGGTATATCCATCCTTTTTCGCACGATATACAGG
ATTTTGCCAAAGGGTTCGTGTAGACTTTCCTTGGTGTATCCAACGGCGTCAGCCGGGCAGGATAGGTGAA
GTAGGCCCACCCGCGAGCGGGTGTTCCTTCTTCACTGTCCCTTATTCGCACCTGGCGGTGCTCAACGGGA
ATCCTGCTCTGCGAGGCTGGCCGATAAGCT
Features (pLannotate 1.2.2; 32 found; start..end, strand, type, name):
     65..119     +  CDS            lacI (fragment): lac repressor; lacI; The lac repressor binds to the lac operator to inhibit transcription in E. coli. This inhibition can be relieved by adding lactose or isopropyl-β-D-thiogalactopyranoside (IPTG).
    152..317     +  mobile_element Tn7L: mini-Tn7 element (left end of the Tn7 transposon) Tn7
    472..561     -  CDS            3xMyc: 3 tandem Myc epitope tags
    571..4674    -  CDS            Cas9: Cas9 (Csn1) endonuclease from the Streptococcus pyogenes Type II CRISPR/Cas system generates RNA-guided double strand breaks in DNA
   4695..4716    -  promoter       PLtetO-1 promoter (fragment): modified phage lambda PL promoter with tet operator sites (Lutz and Bujard, 1997)
   4716..4733    -  protein_bind   lac operator (fragment): The lac repressor binds to the lac operator to inhibit transcription in E. coli. This inhibition can be relieved by adding lactose or isopropyl-β-D-thiogalactopyranoside (IPTG). lac repressor encoded by lacI
   4790..4909    +  rep_origin     p15A ori (fragment): Plasmids containing the medium-copy-number p15A origin of replication can be propagated in E. coli cells that contain a second plasmid with the ColE1 origin.
   5114..5191    +  promoter       lacIq promoter: lacI (mutant); In the lacIq allele, a single base change in the promoter boosts expression of the lacI gene about 10-fold.
   5192..6274    +  CDS            lacI: lac repressor; lacI; The lac repressor binds to the lac operator to inhibit transcription in E. coli. This inhibition can be relieved by adding lactose or isopropyl-β-D-thiogalactopyranoside (IPTG).
   6287..6308    +  protein_bind   CAP binding site: CAP binding activates transcription in the presence of cAMP. E. coli catabolite activator protein
   6379..6465    +  ncRNA          Thr leader (fragment): Accession: RF00506 - Threonine operon leader
   6558..6575    +  protein_bind   lac operator (fragment): The lac repressor binds to the lac operator to inhibit transcription in E. coli. This inhibition can be relieved by adding lactose or isopropyl-β-D-thiogalactopyranoside (IPTG). lac repressor encoded by lacI
   6626..6693    +  misc_RNA       tracrRNA (fragment): trans-activating CRISPR RNA for the Streptococcus pyogenes CRISPR/Cas9 system
   6978..7025    -  protein_bind   FRT: FLP-mediated recombination occurs in the 8-bp core sequence TCTAGAAA (Turan and Bode, 2011). FLP recombinase from the Saccharomyces cerevisiae 2μ plasmid
   7102..7130    +  promoter       Pc promoter: intI1 (promoter lies within the coding sequence); class 1 integron promoter
   7147..7209    +  CDS            tnpA (fragment): TN5P_ECOLX - Also known as tnp. Experimental evidence at protein level: Swiss-Prot protein existence level 1. Mediates transposition of transposon Tn5 by a 'cut and paste' mechanism. First, the monomeric transposase binds the 19 bp inverted DNA repeats flanking the transposon. Then, dimerization of the DNA- bound transposase creates a synaptic DNA complex. After nicking of the first DNA strand, excision of the transposon proceeds through a series of intermediates. The transposase then mediates the insertion of the transposon at a new site by strand transfer. The activity of the wild- type tran
   7241..8032    +  CDS            neo: KKA2_KLEPN - Also known as kan, nptII. Experimental evidence at protein level: Swiss-Prot protein existence level 1. Resistance to kanamycin, neomycin, paromomycin, ribostamycin, butirosin and gentamicin B. From Klebsiella pneumoniae.
   8087..8120    -  protein_bind   FRT (minimal): supports FLP-mediated excision but not integration (Turan and Bode, 2011) FLP recombinase from the Saccharomyces cerevisiae 2μ plasmid
   8185..8271    -  terminator     rrnB T1 terminator: Escherichia coli rrnB; transcription terminator T1 from the E. coli rrnB gene
   8335..8364    -  CDS            CmR (fragment): chloramphenicol acetyltransferase confers resistance to chloramphenicol
   8374..8468    -  terminator     lambda t0 terminator: transcription terminator from phage lambda
   8489..8513    +  misc_feature   MCS (fragment): pBluescript multiple cloning site
   8517..8715    +  mobile_element Tn7R (fragment): mini-Tn7 element (right end of the Tn7 transposon) Tn7
   8787..8855    +  CDS            lacZα (fragment): LacZα fragment of β-galactosidase; lacZ fragment
   8861..8960    -  misc_feature   bom (fragment): basis of mobility region from pBR322
   9062..9097    -  CDS            rop (fragment): Rop protein, which maintains plasmids at low copy number; rop
   9192..9296    +  promoter       AmpR promoter: bla
   9297..10157   +  CDS            AmpR: β-lactamase; bla; confers resistance to ampicillin, carbenicillin, and related antibiotics
  10330..10355   +  CDS            bla(M) (fragment): β-lactamase lacking the signal sequence; bla(M); allows cytosolic expression of β-lactamase
  10458..10846   +  rep_origin     R6K γ ori: γ replication origin from E. coli plasmid R6K; requires the R6K initiator protein pi for replication
  10857..10896   +  CDS            λ integrase (fragment): integrase from phage λ; int
  11115..11223   +  oriT           oriT: incP origin of transfer
