[The description below was written by a language model from this plasmid's Addgene catalogue record and pLannotate feature annotations shown in this document.]
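Description:
pJMP1344 is a Mobile-CRISPRi plasmid built to knock down the folA gene in E. aerogenes. It is an 11.2 kb bacterial vector on an R6K γ origin backbone, which replicates only in hosts that supply the pi initiator protein, so it behaves as a suicide vector once it leaves such a strain. The backbone also carries an ampicillin resistance gene (AmpR) for selection during propagation and an incP oriT that allows conjugative transfer into recipient bacteria. Several other annotations on the backbone and elsewhere (p15A ori, rop, bom, lacZα, CmR, λ integrase) are short fragments, probably cloning remnants rather than functional parts.

The payload lies between the Tn7L and Tn7R ends, forming a mini-Tn7 element that can be transposed into a recipient chromosome when Tn7 transposition functions are provided; the feature table shows no transposase genes on this plasmid. Inside the transposon is a Streptococcus pyogenes Cas9 coding sequence with a C-terminal 3xMyc tag. The record lists the D10A and H840A mutations, which make it the catalytically dead dCas9 that blocks transcription rather than cutting DNA. It is driven by a hybrid promoter annotated as PLtetO-1 and lac operator fragments. A second lac operator-containing promoter sits upstream of the folA-targeting sgRNA, seen in the table through its tracrRNA-derived scaffold. A lacI gene under the lacIq promoter supplies repressor, so both components should be IPTG-inducible. A kanamycin resistance gene (neo) flanked by FRT sites selects for integrants and should be removable by FLP recombinase. rrnB T1 and lambda t0 terminators lie near the Tn7R end of the cassette. The construct is used for inducible, chromosomally integrated knockdown of folA in this species.
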