Addgene plasmid #119273: pJMP1344
Purpose: knockdown folA in E. aerogenes
Depositing lab: Carol Gross & Jason Peters & Oren Rosenberg. Depositing organization: University of California, San Francisco (UCSF). Publication: Enabling genetic analysis of diverse bacteria with Mobile-CRISPRi. Peters JM, Koo BM, Patino R, Heussler GE, Hearne CC, Qu J, Inclan YF, Hawkins JS, Lu CHS, Silvis MR, Harden MM, Osadnik H, Peters JE, Engel JN, Dutton RJ, Grossman AD, Gross CA, Rosenberg OS. Nat Microbiol. 2019 Jan 7. pii: 10.1038/s41564-018-0327-z. doi: 10.1038/s41564-018-0327-z. PubMed 30617347.
Backbone
  Vector backbone: R6Kgamma
  Vector type: Bacterial Expression
  Selectable markers: Kanamycin
Growth in bacteria
  Bacterial resistance: Ampicillin, 100 μg/mL
  Growth temperature: 37°C
  Growth strain: BW25141
  Copy number: High Copy
Gene/Insert
  Gene/Insert name: sgRNA folA (E. aerogenes)
  gRNA/shRNA sequence: AGATCGGCAGGCAAGTCCCA
  Mutation: D10A and H840A
  Cloning method: Gibson Cloning
Terms and licenses: Academic/Nonprofit Terms; Industry Terms: Not Available to Industry
How to cite: pJMP1344 was a gift from Carol Gross & Jason Peters & Oren Rosenberg (Addgene plasmid # 119273 ; http://n2t.net/addgene:119273 ; RRID:Addgene_119273)
